Addgene plasmid #113819: pTOX2-donor
Purpose: CRISPR donor plasmid to tag human transcription factor TOX2 with GFP
Depositing lab: Kevin White. Depositing organization: University of Chicago.
Backbone
  Vector backbone: pUC19
  Vector type: CRISPR
Growth in bacteria
  Bacterial resistance: Ampicillin, 100 μg/mL
  Growth temperature: 37°C
  Growth strain: DH5alpha
  Copy number: High Copy
Gene/Insert
  Gene/Insert name: TOX2 homology arms flanking EGFP-IRES-Neo cassette
  Species: H. sapiens (human)
  Mutation: Unknown
  Entrez Gene: TOX2 (a.k.a. GCX-1, MGC15880, C20orf100, dJ495O3.1, dJ1108D11.2)
  Cloning method: Gibson Cloning
  Sequencing primers: 5′ M13pUC-fwd; 3′ M13pUC-rev
Terms and licenses: Academic/Nonprofit Terms; Industry Terms: Not Available to Industry
Depositor comments: Cloning source: SK-N-SH_RA. Use with plasmid pTOX2.1.0-gDNA
How to cite: pTOX2-donor was a gift from Kevin White (Addgene plasmid # 113819 ; http://n2t.net/addgene:113819 ; RRID:Addgene_113819)
