[The description below was written by a language model from this plasmid's Addgene catalogue record and pLannotate feature annotations shown in this document.]
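Description:
pTOX2-donor is a homology-directed repair template for CRISPR-mediated knock-in, built by Gibson assembly in the pUC19 cloning backbone and designed to tag the human transcription factor TOX2 with GFP at its endogenous locus. It is propagated in E. coli as a high-copy plasmid through the pUC/ColE1-type origin and selected with ampicillin via the bla gene. Remnants of the pUC19 lac region (lac promoter and operator, CAP site, lacZα fragment and partial multiple cloning site) flank the insert. The plasmid carries no annotated mammalian origin or promoter, consistent with a donor meant to act only as a template for genomic integration.

The payload is an EGFP-IRES-Neo cassette flanked by TOX2 homology arms, which the record says were cloned from SK-N-SH_RA material. Just upstream of EGFP the annotation detects a short capTEV-like fragment and an S-Tag, suggesting a small linker with protease-site or affinity-tag elements preceding the fluorescent protein. Downstream, an EMCV IRES drives translation of the Tn5 aminoglycoside phosphotransferase. Because no separate promoter is annotated, both EGFP and the neomycin/G418 resistance marker would presumably depend on transcription from the TOX2 locus after correct integration, allowing drug selection of targeted cells. The arms are largely unannotated stretches on either side of the cassette. A short Tox2 match in the downstream arm is labelled by homology to the rat protein, although the catalogue lists the insert as human. The two sequence records (depositor and NGS) give essentially identical feature maps. The donor is intended for use together with the companion guide plasmid pTOX2.1.0-gDNA. The exact junction with the TOX2 coding sequence is not stated in the record.
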