Features (pLannotate 1.2.2; 17 found; start..end, strand, type, name):
     58..74      -  protein_bind   lac operator: The lac repressor binds to the lac operator to inhibit transcription in E. coli. This inhibition can be relieved by adding lactose or isopropyl-β-D-thiogalactopyranoside (IPTG). lac repressor encoded by lacI
     82..112     -  promoter       lac promoter: promoter for the E. coli lac operon
    127..148     -  protein_bind   CAP binding site: CAP binding activates transcription in the presence of cAMP. E. coli catabolite activator protein
    161..253     -  CDS            lacI (fragment): lac repressor; lacI; The lac repressor binds to the lac operator to inhibit transcription in E. coli. This inhibition can be relieved by adding lactose or isopropyl-β-D-thiogalactopyranoside (IPTG).
    436..1024    -  rep_origin     ori: high-copy-number ColE1/pMB1/pBR322/pUC origin of replication
   1195..2055    -  CDS            AmpR: β-lactamase; bla; confers resistance to ampicillin, carbenicillin, and related antibiotics
   2056..2160    -  promoter       AmpR promoter: bla
   2255..2290    +  CDS            rop (fragment): Rop protein, which maintains plasmids at low copy number; rop
   2392..2491    +  misc_feature   bom (fragment): basis of mobility region from pBR322
   2497..2654    -  CDS            lacZα (fragment): LacZα fragment of β-galactosidase; lacZ fragment
   3890..3910    +  CDS            capTEV™ (fragment): composite tag for in vivo biotinylation, TEV protease cleavage, and 6xHis tagging
   3924..3968    +  CDS            S-Tag: affinity and epitope tag derived from pancreatic ribonuclease A
   4059..4778    +  CDS            EGFP: the original enhanced GFP (Yang et al., 1996) mammalian codon-optimized
   4816..5401    +  misc_feature   IRES2: internal ribosome entry site (IRES) of the encephalomyocarditis virus (EMCV)
   5483..6286    +  CDS            NeoR/KanR: aminoglycoside phosphotransferase from Tn5; aph(3')-II (or nptII); confers resistance to neomycin, kanamycin, and G418 (Geneticin®)
   6452..6517    +  CDS            Tox2 (fragment): TOX2_RAT - Also known as Gcx-1, Gcx1. Experimental evidence at transcript level: Swiss-Prot protein existence level 2. Putative transcriptional activator involved in the hypothalamo-pituitary-gonadal system. From Rattus norvegicus (Rat).
   7360..21      +  misc_feature   MCS (fragment) (across the origin): pUC18/19 multiple cloning site
>Addgene plasmid #113819 | pTOX2-donor | depositor full sequence | sequence record 214780 | Full Sequence
GACCTGCAGGCATGCAAGCTTGGCGTAATCATGGTCATAGCTGTTTCCTGTGTGAAATTGTTATCCGCTC
ACAATTCCACACAACATACGAGCCGGAAGCATAAAGTGTAAAGCCTGGGGTGCCTAATGAGTGAGCTAAC
TCACATTAATTGCGTTGCGCTCACTGCCCGCTTTCCAGTCGGGAAACCTGTCGTGCCAGCTGCATTAATG
AATCGGCCAACGCGCGGGGAGAGGCGGTTTGCGTATTGGGCGCTCTTCCGCTTCCTCGCTCACTGACTCG
CTGCGCTCGGTCGTTCGGCTGCGGCGAGCGGTATCAGCTCACTCAAAGGCGGTAATACGGTTATCCACAG
AATCAGGGGATAACGCAGGAAAGAACATGTGAGCAAAAGGCCAGCAAAAGGCCAGGAACCGTAAAAAGGC
CGCGTTGCTGGCGTTTTTCCATAGGCTCCGCCCCCCTGACGAGCATCACAAAAATCGACGCTCAAGTCAG
AGGTGGCGAAACCCGACAGGACTATAAAGATACCAGGCGTTTCCCCCTGGAAGCTCCCTCGTGCGCTCTC
CTGTTCCGACCCTGCCGCTTACCGGATACCTGTCCGCCTTTCTCCCTTCGGGAAGCGTGGCGCTTTCTCA
TAGCTCACGCTGTAGGTATCTCAGTTCGGTGTAGGTCGTTCGCTCCAAGCTGGGCTGTGTGCACGAACCC
CCCGTTCAGCCCGACCGCTGCGCCTTATCCGGTAACTATCGTCTTGAGTCCAACCCGGTAAGACACGACT
TATCGCCACTGGCAGCAGCCACTGGTAACAGGATTAGCAGAGCGAGGTATGTAGGCGGTGCTACAGAGTT
CTTGAAGTGGTGGCCTAACTACGGCTACACTAGAAGGACAGTATTTGGTATCTGCGCTCTGCTGAAGCCA
GTTACCTTCGGAAAAAGAGTTGGTAGCTCTTGATCCGGCAAACAAACCACCGCTGGTAGCGGTGGTTTTT
TTGTTTGCAAGCAGCAGATTACGCGCAGAAAAAAAGGATCTCAAGAAGATCCTTTGATCTTTTCTACGGG
GTCTGACGCTCAGTGGAACGAAAACTCACGTTAAGGGATTTTGGTCATGAGATTATCAAAAAGGATCTTC
ACCTAGATCCTTTTAAATTAAAAATGAAGTTTTAAATCAATCTAAAGTATATATGAGTAAACTTGGTCTG
ACAGTTACCAATGCTTAATCAGTGAGGCACCTATCTCAGCGATCTGTCTATTTCGTTCATCCATAGTTGC
CTGACTCCCCGTCGTGTAGATAACTACGATACGGGAGGGCTTACCATCTGGCCCCAGTGCTGCAATGATA
CCGCGAGACCCACGCTCACCGGCTCCAGATTTATCAGCAATAAACCAGCCAGCCGGAAGGGCCGAGCGCA
GAAGTGGTCCTGCAACTTTATCCGCCTCCATCCAGTCTATTAATTGTTGCCGGGAAGCTAGAGTAAGTAG
TTCGCCAGTTAATAGTTTGCGCAACGTTGTTGCCATTGCTACAGGCATCGTGGTGTCACGCTCGTCGTTT
GGTATGGCTTCATTCAGCTCCGGTTCCCAACGATCAAGGCGAGTTACATGATCCCCCATGTTGTGCAAAA
AAGCGGTTAGCTCCTTCGGTCCTCCGATCGTTGTCAGAAGTAAGTTGGCCGCAGTGTTATCACTCATGGT
TATGGCAGCACTGCATAATTCTCTTACTGTCATGCCATCCGTAAGATGCTTTTCTGTGACTGGTGAGTAC
TCAACCAAGTCATTCTGAGAATAGTGTATGCGGCGACCGAGTTGCTCTTGCCCGGCGTCAATACGGGATA
ATACCGCGCCACATAGCAGAACTTTAAAAGTGCTCATCATTGGAAAACGTTCTTCGGGGCGAAAACTCTC
AAGGATCTTACCGCTGTTGAGATCCAGTTCGATGTAACCCACTCGTGCACCCAACTGATCTTCAGCATCT
TTTACTTTCACCAGCGTTTCTGGGTGAGCAAAAACAGGAAGGCAAAATGCCGCAAAAAAGGGAATAAGGG
CGACACGGAAATGTTGAATACTCATACTCTTCCTTTTTCAATATTATTGAAGCATTTATCAGGGTTATTG
TCTCATGAGCGGATACATATTTGAATGTATTTAGAAAAATAAACAAATAGGGGTTCCGCGCACATTTCCC
CGAAAAGTGCCACCTGACGTCTAAGAAACCATTATTATCATGACATTAACCTATAAAAATAGGCGTATCA
CGAGGCCCTTTCGTCTCGCGCGTTTCGGTGATGACGGTGAAAACCTCTGACACATGCAGCTCCCGGAGAC
GGTCACAGCTTGTCTGTAAGCGGATGCCGGGAGCAGACAAGCCCGTCAGGGCGCGTCAGCGGGTGTTGGC
GGGTGTCGGGGCTGGCTTAACTATGCGGCATCAGAGCAGATTGTACTGAGAGTGCACCATATGCGGTGTG
AAATACCGCACAGATGCGTAAGGAGAAAATACCGCATCAGGCGCCATTCGCCATTCAGGCTGCGCAACTG
TTGGGAAGGGCGATCGGTGCGGGCCTCTTCGCTATTACGCCAGCTGGCGAAAGGGGGATGTGCTGCAAGG
CGATTAAGTTGGGTAACGCCAGGGTTTTCCCAGTCACGACGTTGTAAAACGACGGCCAGTGAATTCGAGC
TCGGTACCCAAGAATGCAGGACAGGGGACCTCGGTGGGACACGGTGGGAGAAGGGACCCACTGTCTATCC
CAAGGAATTACAGACACCTTAGAGACCCCTTCTCCCTGCACCCCAGTGTCCTCCCTAGTCCTCCTGTGGG
CCTCCTGTCTCAGGCCTCTGTTCCTATCCTGCACTCCACCTTTCAAACCCATGCTAACACCTCCCTCTAG
AAAGTCTTCCTGGATCCACGCCACCCCAACTCTGGGGAAGAGTGACCTTTCAACAACCGCAGCCAGCAGG
AGAGGGAGAGTGCAGTGAGGAGGGACACTTGCTCCTTAACCCGCCAGCCAGGTTCCCATTCCCTTGGCAA
AAATGAGTCCCGCAGCCACACCTGGGGGACGTAGTGCCAAGCAGCTGTCCCAGCGATAGCGCCACAACCT
GGAAGGCACAGCGCACTTGTCGGGTGGCCACCTTGCTGCTGAGAAACGCTGCCCCCAGCCCTAGCCTCGG
CCTCCCAGCACACGGCTGGTTCCTCTGCTGACCCACCAGCGCCCTTGGACACTGAACAAGTGACCAGCGC
GCATGCCCCATTTCTGACATGCCTGAAGTGAGATTCTACATGGGTGGGTGGACTCAGCTCAGCAAGAATC
CCTTCCCTGCACCCCAAGCAGGTGCAGACCCTCCTACCCCAGCCCTTTCCTGTCCCTAAGTTTCCTTCTC
AAAAGTCAGAATACTTAGGGTATGTAGGGGAGTGTCACACAATGTCCAAGCCTCCTGAGGCTTGCCCATC
ACATCCAGCATGGAGGTCAGACCCCAGCAGGGCCGTATTTTAAAAACATAAAAAGCACCTGTCCTCCCTT
AATTCAGTTTGAGATTTACAAATTCCTGTGATTAAAAACCCATGTGAGAGCAATGGTGACATCGGCGTGC
GCCTCGATGAAAGACAGACACGCTACTGCCCTTTCACCCAGAGCTGAGGACCGGGTGGTCCCCTGCTGGG
TTTCCGGGAGGGGTTTGGTTCTGCTTGGTGTAGAGGTGGGTGGGGGTGGGACTTGCAGATGCAAGTCCCT
CATTCAGCCACAGAGGGGCAGCTGAATCCAGGGGTGGGGGTGGGGCGTACAGTGCAGGGGTCCTGGTGCT
CCCCTGGCCCGGAGAGGTACCCAACAGCTTTGACAGCCCCTCCTCTCTCTCACAGCCTGCTCCCCAGGGA
CAAATCGCTCTACCTCACCGGGATTCCAACTACTGCAAGCGAGAATCTTTATTTTCAGGGCGCCGCCAAA
TTCAAAGAAACCGCTGCTGCTAAATTCGAACGCCAGCACATGGACAGCGGAGGTGGAGGTTCGAGCGGTC
CCTCGGGTTCGTCGAGCCTGGAAGTTCTGTTCCAGGGGCCCCTGTCGTCGAGCGGTCCCTCGGGTTCGAT
GGTGAGCAAAGGCGAGGAGCTGTTCACCGGGGTGGTGCCCATCCTGGTCGAGCTGGACGGCGACGTAAAC
GGCCACAAGTTCAGCGTGTCCGGCGAGGGCGAGGGCGATGCCACCTACGGCAAGCTGACCCTGAAGTTCA
TCTGCACCACCGGCAAGCTGCCCGTGCCCTGGCCCACCCTCGTGACCACCCTGACCTACGGCGTGCAGTG
CTTCAGCCGCTACCCCGACCACATGAAGCAGCACGACTTCTTCAAGTCCGCCATGCCCGAAGGCTACGTC
CAGGAGCGCACCATCTTCTTCAAGGACGACGGCAACTACAAGACCCGCGCCGAGGTGAAGTTCGAGGGCG
ACACCCTGGTGAACCGCATCGAGCTGAAGGGCATCGACTTCAAGGAGGACGGCAACATCCTGGGGCACAA
GCTGGAGTACAACTACAACAGCCACAACGTCTATATCATGGCCGACAAGCAGAAGAACGGCATCAAGGTG
AACTTCAAGATCCGCCACAACATCGAGGACGGCAGCGTGCAGCTCGCCGACCACTACCAGCAGAACACCC
CCATCGGCGACGGCCCCGTGCTGCTGCCCGACAACCACTACCTGAGCACCCAGTCCGCCCTGAGCAAAGA
CCCCAACGAGAAGCGCGATCACATGGTCCTTAAGGAGTTCGTGACCGCCGCCGGGATCACTCTCGGCATG
GACGAGCTGTACAAGTAATGATCTAGAGTCGAGTTAATTAAGAATTCCGCCCCCCCCCCTCTCCCTCCCC
CCCCCTAACGTTACTGGCCGAAGCCGCTTGGAATAAGGCCGGTGTGCGTTTGTCTATATGTTATTTTCCA
CCATATTGCCGTCTTTTGGCAATGTGAGGGCCCGGAAACCTGGCCCTGTCTTCTTGACGAGCATTCCTAG
GGGTCTTTCCCCTCTCGCCAAAGGAATGCAGGGTCTGTTGAATGTCGTGAAGGAAGCAGTTCCTCTGGAA
GCTTCTTGAAGACAAACAACGTCTGTAGCGACCCTTTGCAGGCAGCGGAACCCCCCACCTGGCGACAGGT
GCCTCTGCGGCCAAAAGCCACGTGTATAAGATACACCTGCAAAGGCGGCACAACCCCAGTGCCACGTTGT
GAGTTGGATAGTTGTGGAAAGAGTCAAATGGCTCTCCTCAAGCGTATTCAACAAGGGGCTGAAGGATGCC
CAGAAGGTACCCCATTGTATGGGATCTGATCTGGGGCCTCGGTGCACATGCTTTACATGTGTTTAGTCGA
GGTTAAAAAAACGTCTAGGCCCCCCGAACCACGGGGACGTGGTTTTCCTTTGAAAAACACGATGATAATA
TGGCCACAACCTGTTACATTGCACAAGATAAAAATATATCATCACGAACAGTAAAACTGTCTGCTTACAT
AAACAGTAATACAAGGGGTGTTATGGGATCGGCCATTGAACAAGATGGATTGCACGCAGGTTCTCCGGCC
GCTTGGGTGGAGAGGCTATTCGGCTATGACTGGGCACAACAGACAATCGGCTGCTCTGATGCCGCCGTGT
TCCGGCTGTCAGCGCAGGGGCGCCCGGTTCTTTTTGTCAAGACCGACCTGTCCGGTGCCCTGAATGAACT
GCAGGACGAGGCAGCGCGGCTATCGTGGCTGGCCACGACGGGCGTTCCTTGCGCAGCTGTGCTCGACGTT
GTCACTGAAGCGGGAAGGGACTGGCTGCTATTGGGCGAAGTGCCGGGGCAGGATCTCCTGTCATCTCACC
TTGCTCCTGCCGAGAAAGTATCCATCATGGCTGATGCAATGCGGCGGCTGCATACGCTTGATCCGGCTAC
CTGCCCATTCGACCACCAAGCGAAACATCGCATCGAGCGAGCACGTACTCGGATGGAAGCCGGTCTTGTC
GATCAGGATGATCTGGACGAAGAGCATCAGGGGCTCGCGCCAGCCGAACTGTTCGCCAGGCTCAAGGCGC
GCATGCCCGACGGCGAGGATCTCGTCGTGACCCATGGCGATGCCTGCTTGCCGAATATCATGGTGGAAAA
TGGCCGCTTTTCTGGATTCATCGACTGTGGCCGGCTGGGTGTGGCGGACCGCTATCAGGACATAGCGTTG
GCTACCCGTGATATTGCTGAAGAGCTTGGCGGCGAATGGGCTGACCGCTTCCTCGTGCTTTACGGTATCG
CCGCTCCCGATTCGCAGCGCATCGCCTTCTATCGCCTTCTTGACGAGTTCTTCTGAGTCTCCCGCCTCCC
TACCATCCCTGAGGCTCGCTGGAAGGCACTGCTCAGAGCCTGAAGGGCTGACAGCAGAAAAGAGGCCCTG
GCCAGAGGCAGGGTGGCCCATCGGAGAGAGCAGTGACACACCCATTGCCCGGGGGCTGAGTCTCTTCCTC
AACCTCCCACCAGACTCTGCAGAGGCAGCCCACTGCCCACCACCAGCCCAAAGAACCTGCAGGAACCTTC
CGCCCGCTGACCTGCTTGCTCCAGGGTAACTGTGGACCCTGTCCTCGCCCTGCGCACGGTACCCTATGTC
TGGACACCCGGCCCCAGCTCCAGCCCCAGCCCAGGTGGGCCGCCCCTGGCGGGGTCGCTTACCAACGGAC
ACCCACCCCAGATGCATGGGCCAGAGGGCCGGCCCCCGGCATAGATGTGCACATCGGTTTTCCAGTGTGA
ACAAAAGATTACGAAACCTAGAAACTGTTGGTTCCGTGTAAGTAGTTGACTACGTGTTTTAGAACTGTGC
TGAAGACATCTGTAAGACTATTTTGTGGGGGAAAAAAGTAGTTTCCTTTAAGGTAAAAAGCATTTTATAT
GATCCTTAGCACATTTTTAAGTTTTATCTTAAGGGAGACGCGCACAAAAGCGGCTGCCAAACCGTTTCGT
CATCCTCACAGCAAGGACCGGACGCTTGCTAGCCACCCCGGAGCACTGCTCTCCTTTTAATCATGTATTC
ATCTATTTTAAATTGCCGGCGACGACTTTTGTCTATTTATGAAGAAACCTTGAGAACGAAGTTACAGCTT
ATCCTACCGTGTGTGTGGTTTTGGGGTTTCGTTTGGGTTTGGGTTCTTGACGTCGTTTGCAGCTGTTTCC
TGGCCCTGGCGAGTGTCTGTCTTGGTGCCCAGTGCTTCTCTCAAATCTCTTTATAATAAAACTTCTGAAA
AGCTGAAAACAAGTCTGTGTCTCCTTGCCCTTGGTGAGCCAGGGTTGAACCCCCTAAAGTGGCATAGAGC
CCCTCGGGCCAGACGGACACGGGTCAAAGTCTTGCCTGACCTTTACCAGCCCATGTGGGTTTGTGTGTGG
GTGATGGGAC
