Features (pLannotate 1.2.2; 17 found; start..end, strand, type, name):
      4..21      +  misc_feature   MCS (fragment): pUC18/19 multiple cloning site
     58..74      -  protein_bind   lac operator: The lac repressor binds to the lac operator to inhibit transcription in E. coli. This inhibition can be relieved by adding lactose or isopropyl-β-D-thiogalactopyranoside (IPTG). lac repressor encoded by lacI
     82..112     -  promoter       lac promoter: promoter for the E. coli lac operon
    127..148     -  protein_bind   CAP binding site: CAP binding activates transcription in the presence of cAMP. E. coli catabolite activator protein
    161..253     -  CDS            lacI (fragment): lac repressor; lacI; The lac repressor binds to the lac operator to inhibit transcription in E. coli. This inhibition can be relieved by adding lactose or isopropyl-β-D-thiogalactopyranoside (IPTG).
    436..1024    -  rep_origin     ori: high-copy-number ColE1/pMB1/pBR322/pUC origin of replication
   1195..2055    -  CDS            AmpR: β-lactamase; bla; confers resistance to ampicillin, carbenicillin, and related antibiotics
   2056..2160    -  promoter       AmpR promoter: bla
   2255..2290    +  CDS            rop (fragment): Rop protein, which maintains plasmids at low copy number; rop
   2392..2491    +  misc_feature   bom (fragment): basis of mobility region from pBR322
   2497..2654    -  CDS            lacZα (fragment): LacZα fragment of β-galactosidase; lacZ fragment
   3890..3910    +  CDS            capTEV™ (fragment): composite tag for in vivo biotinylation, TEV protease cleavage, and 6xHis tagging
   3924..3968    +  CDS            S-Tag: affinity and epitope tag derived from pancreatic ribonuclease A
   4059..4778    +  CDS            EGFP: the original enhanced GFP (Yang et al., 1996) mammalian codon-optimized
   4816..5401    +  misc_feature   IRES2: internal ribosome entry site (IRES) of the encephalomyocarditis virus (EMCV)
   5483..6286    +  CDS            NeoR/KanR: aminoglycoside phosphotransferase from Tn5; aph(3')-II (or nptII); confers resistance to neomycin, kanamycin, and G418 (Geneticin®)
   6452..6517    +  CDS            Tox2 (fragment): TOX2_RAT - Also known as Gcx-1, Gcx1. Experimental evidence at transcript level: Swiss-Prot protein existence level 2. Putative transcriptional activator involved in the hypothalamo-pituitary-gonadal system. From Rattus norvegicus (Rat).
>Addgene plasmid #113819 | pTOX2-donor | addgene full sequence | sequence record 230186 | Addgene NGS Result
CGACTGCAGGCATGCAAGCTTGGCGTAATCATGGTCATAGCTGTTTCCTGTGTGAAATTGTTATCCGCTC
ACAATTCCACACAACATACGAGCCGGAAGCATAAAGTGTAAAGCCTGGGGTGCCTAATGAGTGAGCTAAC
TCACATTAATTGCGTTGCGCTCACTGCCCGCTTTCCAGTCGGGAAACCTGTCGTGCCAGCTGCATTAATG
AATCGGCCAACGCGCGGGGAGAGGCGGTTTGCGTATTGGGCGCTCTTCCGCTTCCTCGCTCACTGACTCG
CTGCGCTCGGTCGTTCGGCTGCGGCGAGCGGTATCAGCTCACTCAAAGGCGGTAATACGGTTATCCACAG
AATCAGGGGATAACGCAGGAAAGAACATGTGAGCAAAAGGCCAGCAAAAGGCCAGGAACCGTAAAAAGGC
CGCGTTGCTGGCGTTTTTCCATAGGCTCCGCCCCCCTGACGAGCATCACAAAAATCGACGCTCAAGTCAG
AGGTGGCGAAACCCGACAGGACTATAAAGATACCAGGCGTTTCCCCCTGGAAGCTCCCTCGTGCGCTCTC
CTGTTCCGACCCTGCCGCTTACCGGATACCTGTCCGCCTTTCTCCCTTCGGGAAGCGTGGCGCTTTCTCA
TAGCTCACGCTGTAGGTATCTCAGTTCGGTGTAGGTCGTTCGCTCCAAGCTGGGCTGTGTGCACGAACCC
CCCGTTCAGCCCGACCGCTGCGCCTTATCCGGTAACTATCGTCTTGAGTCCAACCCGGTAAGACACGACT
TATCGCCACTGGCAGCAGCCACTGGTAACAGGATTAGCAGAGCGAGGTATGTAGGCGGTGCTACAGAGTT
CTTGAAGTGGTGGCCTAACTACGGCTACACTAGAAGAACAGTATTTGGTATCTGCGCTCTGCTGAAGCCA
GTTACCTTCGGAAAAAGAGTTGGTAGCTCTTGATCCGGCAAACAAACCACCGCTGGTAGCGGTGGTTTTT
TTGTTTGCAAGCAGCAGATTACGCGCAGAAAAAAAGGATCTCAAGAAGATCCTTTGATCTTTTCTACGGG
GTCTGACGCTCAGTGGAACGAAAACTCACGTTAAGGGATTTTGGTCATGAGATTATCAAAAAGGATCTTC
ACCTAGATCCTTTTAAATTAAAAATGAAGTTTTAAATCAATCTAAAGTATATATGAGTAAACTTGGTCTG
ACAGTTACCAATGCTTAATCAGTGAGGCACCTATCTCAGCGATCTGTCTATTTCGTTCATCCATAGTTGC
CTGACTCCCCGTCGTGTAGATAACTACGATACGGGAGGGCTTACCATCTGGCCCCAGTGCTGCAATGATA
CCGCGAGACCCACGCTCACCGGCTCCAGATTTATCAGCAATAAACCAGCCAGCCGGAAGGGCCGAGCGCA
GAAGTGGTCCTGCAACTTTATCCGCCTCCATCCAGTCTATTAATTGTTGCCGGGAAGCTAGAGTAAGTAG
TTCGCCAGTTAATAGTTTGCGCAACGTTGTTGCCATTGCTACAGGCATCGTGGTGTCACGCTCGTCGTTT
GGTATGGCTTCATTCAGCTCCGGTTCCCAACGATCAAGGCGAGTTACATGATCCCCCATGTTGTGCAAAA
AAGCGGTTAGCTCCTTCGGTCCTCCGATCGTTGTCAGAAGTAAGTTGGCCGCAGTGTTATCACTCATGGT
TATGGCAGCACTGCATAATTCTCTTACTGTCATGCCATCCGTAAGATGCTTTTCTGTGACTGGTGAGTAC
TCAACCAAGTCATTCTGAGAATAGTGTATGCGGCGACCGAGTTGCTCTTGCCCGGCGTCAATACGGGATA
ATACCGCGCCACATAGCAGAACTTTAAAAGTGCTCATCATTGGAAAACGTTCTTCGGGGCGAAAACTCTC
AAGGATCTTACCGCTGTTGAGATCCAGTTCGATGTAACCCACTCGTGCACCCAACTGATCTTCAGCATCT
TTTACTTTCACCAGCGTTTCTGGGTGAGCAAAAACAGGAAGGCAAAATGCCGCAAAAAAGGGAATAAGGG
CGACACGGAAATGTTGAATACTCATACTCTTCCTTTTTCAATATTATTGAAGCATTTATCAGGGTTATTG
TCTCATGAGCGGATACATATTTGAATGTATTTAGAAAAATAAACAAATAGGGGTTCCGCGCACATTTCCC
CGAAAAGTGCCACCTGACGTCTAAGAAACCATTATTATCATGACATTAACCTATAAAAATAGGCGTATCA
CGAGGCCCTTTCGTCTCGCGCGTTTCGGTGATGACGGTGAAAACCTCTGACACATGCAGCTCCCGGAGAC
GGTCACAGCTTGTCTGTAAGCGGATGCCGGGAGCAGACAAGCCCGTCAGGGCGCGTCAGCGGGTGTTGGC
GGGTGTCGGGGCTGGCTTAACTATGCGGCATCAGAGCAGATTGTACTGAGAGTGCACCATATGCGGTGTG
AAATACCGCACAGATGCGTAAGGAGAAAATACCGCATCAGGCGCCATTCGCCATTCAGGCTGCGCAACTG
TTGGGAAGGGCGATCGGTGCGGGCCTCTTCGCTATTACGCCAGCTGGCGAAAGGGGGATGTGCTGCAAGG
CGATTAAGTTGGGTAACGCCAGGGTTTTCCCAGTCACGACGTTGTAAAACGACGGCCAGTGAATTCGAGC
TCGGTACCCAAGAATGCAGGACAGGGGACCTCGGTGGGACACGGTGGGAGAAGGGACCCACTGTCTATCC
CAAGGAATTACAGACACCTTAGAGACCCCTTCTCCCTGCACCCCAGTGTCCTCCCTAGTCCTCCTGTGGG
CCTCCTGTCTCAGGCCTCTGTTCCTATCCTGCACTCCACCTTTCAAACCCATGCTAACACCTCCCTCTAG
AAAGTCTTCCTGGATCCACGCCACCCCAACTCTGGGGAAGAGTGACCTTTCAACAACCGCAGCCAGCAGG
AGAGGGAGAGTGCAGTGAGGAGGGACACTTGCTCCTTAACCCGCCAGCCAGGTTCCCATTCCCTTGGCAA
AAATGAGTCCCGCAGCCACACCTGGGGGACGTAGTGCCAAGCAGCTGTCCCAGCGATAGCGCCACAACCT
GGAAGGCACAGCGCACTTGTCGGGTGGCCACCTTGCTGCTGAGAAACGCTGCCCCCAGCCCTAGCCTCGG
CCTCCCAGCACACGGCTGGTTCCTCTGCTGACCCACCAGCGCCCTTGGACACTGAACAAGTGACCAGCGC
GCATGCCCCATTTCTGACATGCCTGAAGTGAGATTCTACATGGGTGGGTGGACTCAGCTCAGCAAGAATC
CCTTCCCTGCACCCCAAGCAGGTGCAGACCCTCCTACCCCAGCCCTTTCCTGTCCCTAAGTTTCCTTCTC
AAAAGTCAGAATACTTAGGGTATGTAGGGGAGTGTCACACAATGTCCAAGCCTCCTGAGGCTTGCCCATC
ACATCCAGCATGGAGGTCAGACCCCAGCAGGGCCGTATTTTAAAAACATAAAAAGCACCTGTCCTCCCTT
AATTCAGTTTGAGATTTACAAATTCCTGTGATTAAAAACCCATGTGAGAGCAATGGTGACATCGGCGTGC
GCCTCGATGAAAGACAGACACGCTACTGCCCTTTCACCCAGAGCTGAGGACCGGGTGGTCCCCTGCTGGG
TTTCCGGGAGGGGTTTGGTTCTGCTTGGTGTAGAGGTGGGTGGGGGTGGGACTTGCAGATGCAAGTCCCT
CATTCAGCCACAGAGGGGCAGCTGAATCCAGGGGTGGGGGTGGGGCGTACAGTGCAGGGGTCCTGGTGCT
CCCCTGGCCCGGAGAGGTACCCAACAGCTTTGACAGCCCCTCCTCTCTCTCACAGCCTGCTCCCCAGGGA
CAAATCGCTCTACCTCACCGGGATTCCAACTACTGCAAGCGAGAATCTTTATTTTCAGGGCGCCGCCAAA
TTCAAAGAAACCGCTGCTGCTAAATTCGAACGCCAGCACATGGACAGCGGAGGTGGAGGTTCGAGCGGTC
CCTCGGGTTCGTCGAGCCTGGAAGTTCTGTTCCAGGGGCCCCTGTCGTCGAGCGGTCCCTCGGGTTCGAT
GGTGAGCAAAGGCGAGGAGCTGTTCACCGGGGTGGTGCCCATCCTGGTCGAGCTGGACGGCGACGTAAAC
GGCCACAAGTTCAGCGTGTCCGGCGAGGGCGAGGGCGATGCCACCTACGGCAAGCTGACCCTGAAGTTCA
TCTGCACCACCGGCAAGCTGCCCGTGCCCTGGCCCACCCTCGTGACCACCCTGACCTACGGCGTGCAGTG
CTTCAGCCGCTACCCCGACCACATGAAGCAGCACGACTTCTTCAAGTCCGCCATGCCCGAAGGCTACGTC
CAGGAGCGCACCATCTTCTTCAAGGACGACGGCAACTACAAGACCCGCGCCGAGGTGAAGTTCGAGGGCG
ACACCCTGGTGAACCGCATCGAGCTGAAGGGCATCGACTTCAAGGAGGACGGCAACATCCTGGGGCACAA
GCTGGAGTACAACTACAACAGCCACAACGTCTATATCATGGCCGACAAGCAGAAGAACGGCATCAAGGTG
AACTTCAAGATCCGCCACAACATCGAGGACGGCAGCGTGCAGCTCGCCGACCACTACCAGCAGAACACCC
CCATCGGCGACGGCCCCGTGCTGCTGCCCGACAACCACTACCTGAGCACCCAGTCCGCCCTGAGCAAAGA
CCCCAACGAGAAGCGCGATCACATGGTCCTTAAGGAGTTCGTGACCGCCGCCGGGATCACTCTCGGCATG
GACGAGCTGTACAAGTAATGATCTAGAGTCGAGTTAATTAAGAATTCCGCCCCCCCCCCTCTCCCTCCCC
CCCCCTAACGTTACTGGCCGAAGCCGCTTGGAATAAGGCCGGTGTGCGTTTGTCTATATGTTATTTTCCA
CCATATTGCCGTCTTTTGGCAATGTGAGGGCCCGGAAACCTGGCCCTGTCTTCTTGACGAGCATTCCTAG
GGGTCTTTCCCCTCTCGCCAAAGGAATGCAGGGTCTGTTGAATGTCGTGAAGGAAGCAGTTCCTCTGGAA
GCTTCTTGAAGACAAACAACGTCTGTAGCGACCCTTTGCAGGCAGCGGAACCCCCCACCTGGCGACAGGT
GCCTCTGCGGCCAAAAGCCACGTGTATAAGATACACCTGCAAAGGCGGCACAACCCCAGTGCCACGTTGT
GAGTTGGATAGTTGTGGAAAGAGTCAAATGGCTCTCCTCAAGCGTATTCAACAAGGGGCTGAAGGATGCC
CAGAAGGTACCCCATTGTATGGGATCTGATCTGGGGCCTCGGTGCACATGCTTTACATGTGTTTAGTCGA
GGTTAAAAAAACGTCTAGGCCCCCCGAACCACGGGGACGTGGTTTTCCTTTGAAAAACACGATGATAATA
TGGCCACAACCTGTTACATTGCACAAGATAAAAATATATCATCACGAACAGTAAAACTGTCTGCTTACAT
AAACAGTAATACAAGGGGTGTTATGGGATCGGCCATTGAACAAGATGGATTGCACGCAGGTTCTCCGGCC
GCTTGGGTGGAGAGGCTATTCGGCTATGACTGGGCACAACAGACAATCGGCTGCTCTGATGCCGCCGTGT
TCCGGCTGTCAGCGCAGGGGCGCCCGGTTCTTTTTGTCAAGACCGACCTGTCCGGTGCCCTGAATGAACT
GCAGGACGAGGCAGCGCGGCTATCGTGGCTGGCCACGACGGGCGTTCCTTGCGCAGCTGTGCTCGACGTT
GTCACTGAAGCGGGAAGGGACTGGCTGCTATTGGGCGAAGTGCCGGGGCAGGATCTCCTGTCATCTCACC
TTGCTCCTGCCGAGAAAGTATCCATCATGGCTGATGCAATGCGGCGGCTGCATACGCTTGATCCGGCTAC
CTGCCCATTCGACCACCAAGCGAAACATCGCATCGAGCGAGCACGTACTCGGATGGAAGCCGGTCTTGTC
GATCAGGATGATCTGGACGAAGAGCATCAGGGGCTCGCGCCAGCCGAACTGTTCGCCAGGCTCAAGGCGC
GCATGCCCGACGGCGAGGATCTCGTCGTGACCCATGGCGATGCCTGCTTGCCGAATATCATGGTGGAAAA
TGGCCGCTTTTCTGGATTCATCGACTGTGGCCGGCTGGGTGTGGCGGACCGCTATCAGGACATAGCGTTG
GCTACCCGTGATATTGCTGAAGAGCTTGGCGGCGAATGGGCTGACCGCTTCCTCGTGCTTTACGGTATCG
CCGCTCCCGATTCGCAGCGCATCGCCTTCTATCGCCTTCTTGACGAGTTCTTCTGAGTCTCCCGCCTCCC
TACCATCCCTGAGGCTCGCTGGAAGGCACTGCTCAGAGCCTGAAGGGCTGACAGCAGAAAAGAGGCCCTG
GCCAGAGGCAGGGTGGCCCATCGGAGAGAGCAGTGACACACCCATTGCCCGGGGGCTGAGTCTCTTCCTC
AACCTCCCACCAGACTCTGCAGAGGCAGCCCACTGCCCACCACCAGCCCAAAGAACCTGCAGGAACCTTC
CGCCCGCTGACCTGCTTGCTCCAGGGTAACTGTGGACCCTGTCCTCGCCCTGCGCACGGTACCCTATGTC
TGGACACCCGGCCCCAGCTCCAGCCCCAGCCCAGGTGGGCCGCCCCTGGCGGGGTCGCTTACCAACGGAC
ACCCACCCCAGATGCATGGGCCAGAGGGCCGGCCCCCGGCATAGATGTGCACATCGGTTTTCCAGTGTGA
ACAAAAGATTACGAAACCTAGAAACTGTTGGTTCCGTGTAAGTAGTTGACTACGTGTTTTAGAACTGTGC
TGAAGACATCTGTAAGACTATTTTGTGGGGGAAAAAAGTAGTTTCCTTTAAGGTAAAAAGCATTTTATAT
GATCCTTAGCACATTTTTAAGTTTTATCTTAAGGGAGACGCGCACAAAAGCGGCTGCCAAACCGTTTCGT
CATCCTCACAGCAAGGACCGGACGCTTGCTAGCCACCCCGGAGCACTGCTCTCCTTTTAATCATGTATTC
ATCTATTTTAAATTGCCGGCGACGACTTTTGTCTATTTATGAAGAAACCTTGAGAACGAAGTTACAGCTT
ATCCTACCGTGTGTGTGGTTTTGGGGTTTCGTTTGGGTTTGGGTTCTTGACGTCGTTTGCAGCTGTTTCC
TGGCCCTGGCGAGTGTCTGTCTTGGTGCCCAGTGCTTCTCTCAAATCTCTTTATAATAAAACTTCTGAAA
AGCTGAAAACAAGTCTGTGTCTCCTTGCCCTTGGTGAGCCAGGGTTGAACCCCCTAAAGTGGCATAGAGC
CCCTCGGGCCAGACGGACACGGGTCAAAGTCTTGCCTGACCTTTACCAGCCCATGTGGGTTTGTGTGTGG
GTGATGGGA
